>Addgene plasmid #54160 | mEmerald-Mito-7 | addgene full sequence | sequence record 244990 | Addgene NGS Result
TGTGGATAACCGTATTACCGCCATGCATTAGTTATTAATAGTAATCAATTACGGGGTCATTAGTTCATAG
CCCATATATGGAGTTCCGCGTTACATAACTTACGGTAAATGGCCCGCCTGGCTGACCGCCCAACGACCCC
CGCCCATTGACGTCAATAATGACGTATGTTCCCATAGTAACGCCAATAGGGACTTTCCATTGACGTCAAT
GGGTGGAGTATTTACGGTAAACTGCCCACTTGGCAGTACATCAAGTGTATCATATGCCAAGTACGCCCCC
TATTGACGTCAATGACGGTAAATGGCCCGCCTGGCATTATGCCCAGTACATGACCTTATGGGACTTTCCT
ACTTGGCAGTACATCTACGTATTAGTCATCGCTATTACCATGGTGATGCGGTTTTGGCAGTACATCAATG
GGCGTGGATAGCGGTTTGACTCACGGGGATTTCCAAGTCTCCACCCCATTGACGTCAATGGGAGTTTGTT
TTGGCACCAAAATCAACGGGACTTTCCAAAATGTCGTAACAACTCCGCCCCATTGACGCAAATGGGCGGT
AGGCGTGTACGGTGGGAGGTCTATATAAGCAGAGCTGGTTTAGTGAACCGTCAGATCCGCTAGCATGTCC
GTCCTGACGCCGCTGCTGCTGCGGGGCTTGACAGGCTCGGCCCGGCGGCTCCCAGTGCCGCGCGCCAAGA
TCCATTCGTTGGGGGATCCACCGGTCGCCACCATGGTGAGCAAGGGCGAGGAGCTGTTCACCGGGGTGGT
GCCCATCCTGGTCGAGCTGGACGGCGACGTAAACGGCCACAAGTTCAGCGTGTCCGGCGAGGGCGAGGGC
GATGCCACCTACGGCAAGCTGACCCTGAAGTTCATCTGCACCACCGGCAAGCTGCCCGTGCCCTGGCCCA
CCCTCGTGACCACCTTGACCTACGGCGTGCAGTGCTTCGCCCGCTACCCCGACCACATGAAGCAGCACGA
CTTCTTCAAGTCCGCCATGCCCGAAGGCTACGTCCAGGAGCGCACCATCTTCTTCAAGGACGACGGCAAC
TACAAGACCCGCGCCGAGGTGAAGTTCGAGGGCGACACCCTGGTGAACCGCATCGAGCTGAAGGGCATCG
ACTTCAAGGAGGACGGCAACATCCTGGGGCACAAGCTGGAGTACAACTACAACAGCCACAAGGTCTATAT
CACCGCCGACAAGCAGAAGAACGGCATCAAGGTGAACTTCAAGACCCGCCACAACATCGAGGACGGCAGC
GTGCAGCTCGCCGACCACTACCAGCAGAACACCCCCATCGGCGACGGCCCCGTGCTGCTGCCCGACAACC
ACTACCTGAGCACCCAGTCCAAGCTGAGCAAAGACCCCAACGAGAAGCGCGATCACATGGTCCTGCTGGA
GTTCGTGACCGCCGCCGGGATCACTCTCGGCATGGACGAGCTGTACAAGTAAGCGGCCGCGACTCTAGAT
CATAATCAGCCATACCACATTTGTAGAGGTTTTACTTGCTTTAAAAAACCTCCCACACCTCCCCCTGAAC
CTGAAACATAAAATGAATGCAATTGTTGTTGTTAACTTGTTTATTGCAGCTTATAATGGTTACAAATAAA
GCAATAGCATCACAAATTTCACAAATAAAGCATTTTTTTCACTGCATTCTAGTTGTGGTTTGTCCAAACT
CATCAATGTATCTTAAGGCGTAAATTGTAAGCGTTAATATTTTGTTAAAATTCGCGTTAAATTTTTGTTA
AATCAGCTCATTTTTTAACCAATAGGCCGAAATCGGCAAAATCCCTTATAAATCAAAAGAATAGACCGAG
ATAGGGT
[37 nt withheld, positions 1828-1864]
AAAGAACGTGGACTCCAACGTCAAAGG
[49 nt withheld, positions 1892-1940]
T
[91 nt withheld, positions 1942-2032]
G
[124 nt withheld, positions 2034-2157]
CAGGTGGCACTTTTCGGGGAAATGTGCGCGGAACCCCTATTTGTTTATTTTTCTAAATACATTCAAATAT
GTATCCGCTCATGAGACAATAACCCTGATAAATGCTTCAATAATATTGAAAAAGGAAGAGTCCTGAGGCG
GAAAGAACCAGCTGTGGAATGTGTGTCAGTTAGGGTGTGGAAAGTCCCCAGGCTCCCCAGCAGGCAGAAG
TATGCAAAGCATGCATCTCAATTAGTCAGCAACCAGGTGTGGAAAGTCCCCAGGCTCCCCAGCAGGCAGA
AGTATGCAAAGCATGCATCTCAATTAGTCAGCAACCATAGTCCCGCCCCTAACTCCGCCCATCCCGCCCC
TAACTCCGCCCAGTTCCGCCCATTCTCCGCCCCATGGCTGACTAATTTTTTTTATTTATGCAGAGGCCGA
GGCCGCCTCGGCCTCTGAGCTATTCCAGAAGTAGTGAGGAGGCTTTTTTGGAGGCCTAGGCTTTTGCAAA
GATCGATCAAGAGACAGGATGAGGATCGTTTCGCATGATTGAACAAGATGGATTGCACGCAGGTTCTCCG
GCCGCTTGGGTGGAGAGGCTATTCGGCTATGACTGGGCACAACAGACAATCGGCTGCTCTGATGCCGCCG
TGTTCCGGCTGTCAGCGCAGGGGCGCCCGGTTCTTTTTGTCAAGACCGACCTGTCCGGTGCCCTGAATGA
ACTGCAAGACGAGGCAGCGCGGCTATCGTGGCTGGCCACGACGGGCGTTCCTTGCGCAGCTGTGCTCGAC
GTTGTCACTGAAGCGGGAAGGGACTGGCTGCTATTGGGCGAAGTGCCGGGGCAGGATCTCCTGTCATCTC
ACCTTGCTCCTGCCGAGAAAGTATCCATCATGGCTGATGCAATGCGGCGGCTGCATACGCTTGATCCGGC
TACCTGCCCATTCGACCACCAAGCGAAACATCGCATCGAGCGAGCACGTACTCGGATGGAAGCCGGTCTT
GTCGATCAGGATGATCTGGACGAAGAGCATCAGGGGCTCGCGCCAGCCGAACTGTTCGCCAGGCTCAAGG
CGAGCATGCCCGACGGCGAGGATCTCGTCGTGACCCATGGCGATGCCTGCTTGCCGAATATCATGGTGGA
AAATGGCCGCTTTTCTGGATTCATCGACTGTGGCCGGCTGGGTGTGGCGGACCGCTATCAGGACATAGCG
TTGGCTACCCGTGATATTGCTGAAGAGCTTGGCGGCGAATGGGCTGACCGCTTCCTCGTGCTTTACGGTA
TCGCCGCTCCCGATTCGCAGCGCATCGCCTTCTATCGCCTTCTTGACGAGTTCTTCTGAGCGGGACTCTG
GGGTTCGAAATGACCGACCAAGCGACGCCCAACCTGCCATCACGAGATTTCGATTCCACCGCCGCCTTCT
ATGAAAGGTTGGGCTTCGGAATCGTTTTCCGGGACGCCGGCTGGATGATCCTCCAGCGCGGGGATCTCAT
GCTGGAGTTCTTCGCCCACCCTAGGGGGAGGCTAACTGAAACACGGAAGGAGACAATACCGGAAGGAACC
CGCGCTATGACGGCAATAAAAAGACAGAATAAAACGCACGGTGTTGGGTCGTTTGTTCATAAACGCGGGG
TTCGGTCCCAGGGCTGGCACTCTGTCGATACCCCACCGAGACCCCATTGGGGCCAATACGCCCGCGTTTC
TTCCTTTTCCCCACCCCACCCCCCAAGTTCGGGTGAAGGCCCAGGGCTCGCAGCCAACGTCGGGGCGGCA
GGCCCTGCCATAGCCTCAGGTTACTCATATATACTTTAGATTGATTTAAAACTTCATTTTTAATTTAAAA
GGATCTAGGTGAAGATCCTTTTTGATAATCTCATGACCAAAATCCCTTAACGTGAGTTTTCGTTCCACTG
AGCGTCAGACCCCGTAGAAAAGATCAAAGGATCTTCTTGAGATCCTTTTTTTCTGCGCGTAATCTGCTGC
TTGCAAACAAAAAAACCACCGCTACCAGCGGTGGTTTGTTTGCCGGATCAAGAGCTACCAACTCTTTTTC
CGAAGGTAACTGGCTTCAGCAGAGCGCAGATACCAAATACTGTTCTTCTAGTGTAGCCGTAGTTAGGCCA
CCACTTCAAGAACTCTGTAGCACCGCCTACATACCTCGCTCTGCTAATCCTGTTACCAGTGGCTGCTGCC
AGTGGCGATAAGTCGTGTCTTACCGGGTTGGACTCAAGACGATAGTTACCGGATAAGGCGCAGCGGTCGG
GCTGAACGGGGGGTTCGTGCACACAGCCCAGCTTGGAGCGAACGACCTACACCGAACTGAGATACCTACA
GCGTGAGCTATGAGAAAGCGCCACGCTTCCCGAAGGGAGAAAGGCGGACAGGTATCCGGTAAGCGGCAGG
GTCGGAACAGGAGAGCGCACGAGGGAGCTTCCAGGGGGAAACGCCTGGTATCTTTATAGTCCTGTCGGGT
TTCGCCACCTCTGACTTGAGCGTCGATTTTTGTGATGCTCGTCAGGGGGGCGGAGCCTATGGAAAAACGC
CAGCAACGCGGCCTTTTTACGGTTCCTGGCCTTTTGCTGGCCTTTTGCTCACATGTTCTTTCCTGCGTTA
TCCCCTGATTC
Features (pLannotate 1.2.2; 14 found; start..end, strand, type, name):
     89..392     +  enhancer       CMV enhancer: human cytomegalovirus immediate early enhancer
    393..596     +  promoter       CMV promoter: human cytomegalovirus (CMV) immediate early promoter
    625..699     +  CDS            COX8 presequence: mitochondrial presequence of human cytochrome c oxidase subunit VIII (Rizutto et al., 1989)
    733..1452    +  CDS            mEmerald: brightly fluorescent monomeric variant of GFP mammalian codon-optimized
   1468..1551    +  CDS            large T antigen (fragment): large T antigen from SV40 (simian virus 40)
   1574..1695    +  polyA_signal   SV40 poly(A) signal: SV40 polyadenylation signal
   1729..2157    -  rep_origin     f1 ori (sequence partly withheld): f1 bacteriophage origin of replication; arrow indicates direction of (+) strand synthesis
   2184..2288    +  promoter       AmpR promoter: bla
   2290..2647    +  promoter       SV40 promoter: SV40 enhancer and early promoter
   2682..3476    +  CDS            NeoR/KanR: aminoglycoside phosphotransferase from Tn5; aph(3')-II (or nptII); confers resistance to neomycin, kanamycin, and G418 (Geneticin®)
   3497..3649    +  CDS            ble (fragment): BLE_KLEPN - Experimental evidence at protein level: Swiss-Prot protein existence level 1. Binding protein with a strong affinity to the bleomycin family of antibiotics. Binds to CL990; an antimitotic-antibiotic compound. From Klebsiella pneumoniae.
   3708..3755    +  polyA_signal   HSV TK poly(A) signal: herpes simplex virus thymidine kinase polyadenylation signal (Cole and Stacy, 1985)
   3846..3862    -  polyA_signal   bGH poly(A) signal (fragment): bovine growth hormone polyadenylation signal
   4084..4672    +  rep_origin     ori: high-copy-number ColE1/pMB1/pBR322/pUC origin of replication
