[The description below was written by a language model from this plasmid's Addgene catalogue record and pLannotate feature annotations shown in this document.]
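Description:
mEmerald-Mito-7 is a mammalian expression plasmid that labels mitochondria with the green fluorescent protein mEmerald. It is built on an mEmerald N1-style backbone, in which the fluorescent protein sits downstream of the cloning position. The full sequence record is about 4.76 kb. A human cytomegalovirus immediate early enhancer and promoter drive a fusion protein. Its N-terminal part is the mitochondrial presequence of human cytochrome c oxidase subunit VIII (COX8A), followed after a short linker by mEmerald, a bright monomeric, mammalian codon-optimized GFP variant. The record gives its excitation as 487 nm and its emission as 509 nm. The presequence acts as an import signal that directs the fusion into mitochondria. An SV40 polyadenylation signal terminates the transcript. The short "large T antigen" fragment annotated just upstream of that signal is most likely a homology hit within the SV40-derived 3′ region and not an expressed element.

In bacteria the plasmid replicates from a high-copy ColE1/pUC-type origin and is selected with kanamycin. The same Tn5 aminoglycoside phosphotransferase gene (NeoR/KanR) serves both hosts: a bacterial bla-type promoter expresses it in E. coli, and an SV40 enhancer/early promoter with an HSV TK poly(A) signal expresses it in mammalian cells, allowing G418 selection of stable lines. An f1 origin is also present and allows single-stranded DNA production. The small ble and bGH poly(A) fragments in the annotation appear to be backbone remnants or partial matches.

The construct is a mitochondrial localization marker for live-cell fluorescence microscopy, and the associated publication concerns rapid three-dimensional imaging of living cells by plane illumination.
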