Addgene plasmid #54160: mEmerald-Mito-7
Purpose: Localization: Mitochondria, Excitation: 487, Emission: 509
Depositing lab: Michael Davidson. Publication: Rapid three-dimensional isotropic imaging of living cells using Bessel beam plane illumination. Planchon TA, Gao L, Milkie DE, Davidson MW, Galbraith JA, Galbraith CG, Betzig E. Nat Methods. 2011 May;8(5):417-23. doi: 10.1038/nmeth.1586. Epub 2011 Mar 4. PubMed 21378978.
Backbone
  Vector backbone: mEmerald
  Backbone size w/o insert (bp): 4750
  Vector type: Mammalian Expression
  Selectable markers: Neomycin (select with G418)
Growth in bacteria
  Bacterial resistance: Kanamycin, 50 μg/mL
  Growth temperature: 37°C
  Growth strain: DH5alpha
  Copy number: High Copy
Gene/Insert
  Gene/Insert name: Mito (alt name: NM_004074.2)
  Species: H. sapiens (human)
  Entrez Gene: COX8A (a.k.a. COX, COX8, COX8-2, COX8L, MC4DN15, VIII, VIII-L)
  Promoter: CMV
  Tag / fusion protein: mEmerald (C terminal on backbone)
  Cloning method: Unknown
  Sequencing primers: 5′ CMV-F; 3′ SV40pA-R
Terms and licenses: Academic/Nonprofit Terms; Industry Terms
Depositor comments: . Excitation = 487; Emission = 509. Localization data: Mitochondria
How to cite: mEmerald-Mito-7 was a gift from Michael Davidson (Addgene plasmid # 54160 ; http://n2t.net/addgene:54160 ; RRID:Addgene_54160)
