>Addgene plasmid #54160 | mEmerald-Mito-7 | addgene partial sequence | sequence record 88963 | EGFP-N 5'-CGTCGCCGTCCAGCTCGACCAG-3'
CTCCTCGCCCTTGCTCACCATGGTGGCGACCGGTGGATCCCCCAACGAATGGATCTTGGCGCGCGGCACT
GGGAGCCGCCGGGCCGAGCCTGTCAAGCCCCGCAGCAGCAGCGGCGTCAGGACGGACATGCTAGCGGATC
TGACGGTTCACTAAACCAGCTCTGCTTATATAGACCTCCCACCGTACACGCCTACCGCCCATTTGCGTCA
ATGGGGCGGAGTTGTTACGACATTTTGGAAAGTCCCGTTGATTTTGGTGCCAAAACAAACTCCCATTGAC
GTCAATGGGGTGGAGACTTGGAAATCCCCGTGAGTCAAACCGCTATCCACGCCCATTGATGTACTGCCAA
AACCGCATCACCATGGTAATAGCGATGACTAATACGTAGATGTACTGCCAAGTAGGAAAGTCCCATAAGG
TCATGTACTGGGCATAATGCCAGGCGGGCCATTTACCGTCATTGACGTCAATAGGGGGCGTACTTGGCAT
ATGATACACTTGATGTACTGCCAAGTGGGCAGTTTACCGTAAATACTCCACCCATTGACGTCAATGGAAA
GTCCCTATTGGCGTTACTATGGGAACATACGTCATTATTGACGTCAATGGGCGGGGGTCGTTGGGCGGTC
AGCCAGGCGGGCCATTTACCGTAAGTTATGTAACGCGGAACTCCATATATGGGCTATGAACTAATGACCC
CGTAATTGATTACTATTAATAACTAATGCATGGCGGTAATACGGTTATCCACAGAATCAGGGGATAACGC
AGGAAAGAACATGTGAGCAAAAGGCCAGCAAAAGGCCAGGAACCGTAAAAAGGCCGCGTTGCTGGCGTTT
TTCCATAGGCTCCGCCCCCCTGACGAGCATCACAAAAATCGACGCTCAAGTCA
